Addgene plasmid #249002: pKlab1194-pcDNA-3.1-BACH1/BRIP1/FANCJ-3xFLAG-V5
Purpose: This plasmid expresses the BACH1 protein sequence for pull down assays
Depositing lab: Georgios Karras. Depositing organization: University of Texas MD Anderson Cancer Center. Publication: HSP90 buffers deleterious genetic variations in BRCA1. Gracia B, Zhang XH, Montes P, Pham TC, Huang M, Chen J, Karras GI. Mol Cell. 2025 Nov 19:S1097-2765(25)00867-6. doi: 10.1016/j.molcel.2025.10.026. PubMed 41265458.
Backbone
  Vector backbone: pcDNA3.1
  Vector type: Mammalian Expression
  Selectable markers: Hygromycin
Growth in bacteria
  Bacterial resistance: Ampicillin, 100 μg/mL
  Growth temperature: 37°C
  Growth strain: DH5alpha
  Copy number: High Copy
Gene/Insert
  Gene/Insert name: BACH1/BRIP1/FANCJ
  Species: H. sapiens (human)
  Entrez Gene: BACH1 (a.k.a. BACH-1, BTBD24)
  Promoter: CMV Promoter
  Tag / fusion protein: 3x-FLAG-V5 (C terminal on insert)
  Cloning method: Gateway Cloning
Terms and licenses: Academic/Nonprofit Terms; Industry Terms: Not Available to Industry
How to cite: pKlab1194-pcDNA-3.1-BACH1/BRIP1/FANCJ-3xFLAG-V5 was a gift from Georgios Karras (Addgene plasmid # 249002 ; http://n2t.net/addgene:249002 ; RRID:Addgene_249002)
