[The description below was written by a language model from this plasmid's Addgene catalogue record and pLannotate feature annotations shown in this document.]
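Description:
pKlab1194-pcDNA-3.1-BACH1/BRIP1/FANCJ-3xFLAG-V5 is a 9.5 kb mammalian expression plasmid built on a pcDNA3.1 backbone and assembled by Gateway cloning. It is propagated in E. coli through a high-copy ColE1/pUC-type origin with ampicillin selection (AmpR under its own bla promoter). It also carries an f1 origin for single-stranded DNA production. For selection in mammalian cells, an SV40 enhancer/early promoter drives a hygromycin phosphotransferase gene terminated by the SV40 polyadenylation signal. The short ble, lacI and lac promoter/operator fragments, and the small hits to an HIV-1 LTR and an SV40 promoter, appear to be backbone remnants rather than functional parts.

The payload is the human BRIP1 coding sequence, also called FANCJ or BACH1 (BRCA1-associated C-terminal helicase). This protein is a DNA-dependent ATPase and 5'-to-3' helicase that acts in the Fanconi anemia pathway and in BRCA1-dependent homologous recombination repair. The catalogue's Entrez link points to the unrelated transcription factor gene that shares the BACH1 symbol, but the annotated sequence identifies the insert as BRIP1/FANCJ. The open reading frame is flanked by attB1 and attB2 recombination scars and followed by C-terminal 3xFLAG and V5 epitope tags. Transcription is driven by the CMV immediate-early enhancer and promoter and terminated by the bovine growth hormone polyadenylation signal. A T7 promoter upstream of the insert can serve for in vitro transcription or as a sequencing primer site.

The stated purpose is to express the tagged protein for pull-down assays. The tandem FLAG and V5 epitopes allow affinity capture and immunodetection of BRIP1 and its binding partners in transfected mammalian cells.
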