Features (pLannotate 1.2.2; 24 found; start..end, strand, type, name):
    171..1031    -  CDS            AmpR: β-lactamase; bla; confers resistance to ampicillin, carbenicillin, and related antibiotics
   1032..1136    -  promoter       AmpR promoter: bla
   1195..1247    -  misc_feature   bom (fragment): basis of mobility region from pBR322
   1402..1781    +  enhancer       CMV enhancer: human cytomegalovirus immediate early enhancer
   1782..1985    +  promoter       CMV promoter: human cytomegalovirus (CMV) immediate early promoter
   1981..2014    +  LTR            5' LTR (truncated) (fragment): truncated 5' long terminal repeat (LTR) from HIV-1
   2030..2048    +  promoter       T7 promoter: promoter for bacteriophage T7 RNA polymerase
   2137..2154    +  protein_bind   attB1 (fragment): mutant version of attB; core recombination site for the Gateway® BP reaction BP Clonase™
   2163..5909    +  CDS            BRIP1: FANCJ_HUMAN - Also known as BACH1, FANCJ. Experimental evidence at protein level: Swiss-Prot protein existence level 1. DNA-dependent ATPase and 5' to 3' DNA helicase required for the maintenance of chromosomal stability. Acts late in the Fanconi anemia pathway, after FANCD2 ubiquitination. Involved in the repair of DNA double-strand breaks by homologous recombination in a manner that depends on its association with BRCA1. From Homo sapiens (Human).
   5917..5934    -  protein_bind   attB2 (fragment): mutant version of attB; core recombination site for the Gateway® BP reaction BP Clonase™
   5940..6002    +  CDS            3xFLAG: three tandem FLAG® epitope tags, followed by an enterokinase cleavage site
   6021..6061    +  CDS            V5 tag (fragment): epitope tag from simian virus 5
   6112..6223    +  polyA_signal   bGH poly(A) signal: bovine growth hormone polyadenylation signal
   6330..6351    +  promoter       SV40 promoter (fragment): SV40 enhancer and early promoter
   6372..6800    +  rep_origin     f1 ori (sequence partly withheld): f1 bacteriophage origin of replication; arrow indicates direction of (+) strand synthesis
   6814..7143    +  promoter       SV40 promoter: SV40 enhancer and early promoter
   7192..8217    +  CDS            HygR: aminoglycoside phosphotransferase from E. coli; aph(4)-Ia; confers resistance to hygromycin
   8227..8352    +  CDS            ble (fragment): BLE_KLEPN - Experimental evidence at protein level: Swiss-Prot protein existence level 1. Binding protein with a strong affinity to the bleomycin family of antibiotics. Binds to CL990; an antimitotic-antibiotic compound. From Klebsiella pneumoniae.
   8347..8468    +  polyA_signal   SV40 poly(A) signal: SV40 polyadenylation signal
   8541..8557    -  protein_bind   lac operator: The lac repressor binds to the lac operator to inhibit transcription in E. coli. This inhibition can be relieved by adding lactose or isopropyl-β-D-thiogalactopyranoside (IPTG). lac repressor encoded by lacI
   8565..8595    -  promoter       lac promoter: promoter for the E. coli lac operon
   8610..8631    -  protein_bind   CAP binding site: CAP binding activates transcription in the presence of cAMP. E. coli catabolite activator protein
   8644..8736    -  CDS            lacI (fragment): lac repressor; lacI; The lac repressor binds to the lac operator to inhibit transcription in E. coli. This inhibition can be relieved by adding lactose or isopropyl-β-D-thiogalactopyranoside (IPTG).
   8919..9507    -  rep_origin     ori: high-copy-number ColE1/pMB1/pBR322/pUC origin of replication
>Addgene plasmid #249002 | pKlab1194-pcDNA-3.1-BACH1/BRIP1/FANCJ-3xFLAG-V5 | addgene full sequence | sequence record 494425 | Addgene NGS Result
GAAGATCCTTTGATCTTTTCTACGGGGTCTGACGCTCAGTGGAACGAAAACTCACGTTAAGGGATTTTGG
TCATGAGATTATCAAAAAGGATCTTCACCTAGATCCTTTTAAATTAAAAATGAAGTTTTAAATCAATCTA
AAGTATATATGAGTAAACTTGGTCTGACAGTTACCAATGCTTAATCAGTGAGGCACCTATCTCAGCGATC
TGTCTATTTCGTTCATCCATAGTTGCCTGACTCCCCGTCGTGTAGATAACTACGATACGGGAGGGCTTAC
CATCTGGCCCCAGTGCTGCAATGATACCGCGAGACCCACGCTCACCGGCTCCAGATTTATCAGCAATAAA
CCAGCCAGCCGGAAGGGCCGAGCGCAGAAGTGGTCCTGCAACTTTATCCGCCTCCATCCAGTCTATTAAT
TGTTGCCGGGAAGCTAGAGTAAGTAGTTCGCCAGTTAATAGTTTGCGCAACGTTGTTGCCATTGCTACAG
GCATCGTGGTGTCACGCTCGTCGTTTGGTATGGCTTCATTCAGCTCCGGTTCCCAACGATCAAGGCGAGT
TACATGATCCCCCATGTTGTGCAAAAAAGCGGTTAGCTCCTTCGGTCCTCCGATCGTTGTCAGAAGTAAG
TTGGCCGCAGTGTTATCACTCATGGTTATGGCAGCACTGCATAATTCTCTTACTGTCATGCCATCCGTAA
GATGCTTTTCTGTGACTGGTGAGTACTCAACCAAGTCATTCTGAGAATAGTGTATGCGGCGACCGAGTTG
CTCTTGCCCGGCGTCAATACGGGATAATACCGCGCCACATAGCAGAACTTTAAAAGTGCTCATCATTGGA
AAACGTTCTTCGGGGCGAAAACTCTCAAGGATCTTACCGCTGTTGAGATCCAGTTCGATGTAACCCACTC
GTGCACCCAACTGATCTTCAGCATCTTTTACTTTCACCAGCGTTTCTGGGTGAGCAAAAACAGGAAGGCA
AAATGCCGCAAAAAAGGGAATAAGGGCGACACGGAAATGTTGAATACTCATACTCTTCCTTTTTCAATAT
TATTGAAGCATTTATCAGGGTTATTGTCTCATGAGCGGATACATATTTGAATGTATTTAGAAAAATAAAC
AAATAGGGGTTCCGCGCACATTTCCCCGAAAAGTGCCACCTGACGTCGACGGATCGGGAGATCTCCCGAT
CCCCTATGGTGCACTCTCAGTACAATCTGCTCTGATGCCGCATAGTTAAGCCAGTATCTGCTCCCTGCTT
GTGTGTTGGAGGTCGCTGAGTAGTGCGCGAGCAAAATTTAAGCTACAACAAGGCAAGGCTTGACCGACAA
TTGCATGAAGAATCTGCTTAGGGTTAGGCGTTTTGCGCTGCTTCGCGATGTACGGGCCAGATATACGCGT
TGACATTGATTATTGACTAGTTATTAATAGTAATCAATTACGGGGTCATTAGTTCATAGCCCATATATGG
AGTTCCGCGTTACATAACTTACGGTAAATGGCCCGCCTGGCTGACCGCCCAACGACCCCCGCCCATTGAC
GTCAATAATGACGTATGTTCCCATAGTAACGCCAATAGGGACTTTCCATTGACGTCAATGGGTGGAGTAT
TTACGGTAAACTGCCCACTTGGCAGTACATCAAGTGTATCATATGCCAAGTACGCCCCCTATTGACGTCA
ATGACGGTAAATGGCCCGCCTGGCATTATGCCCAGTACATGACCTTATGGGACTTTCCTACTTGGCAGTA
CATCTACGTATTAGTCATCGCTATTACCATGGTGATGCGGTTTTGGCAGTACATCAATGGGCGTGGATAG
CGGTTTGACTCACGGGGATTTCCAAGTCTCCACCCCATTGACGTCAATGGGAGTTTGTTTTGGCACCAAA
ATCAACGGGACTTTCCAAAATGTCGTAACAACTCCGCCCCATTGACGCAAATGGGCGGTAGGCGTGTACG
GTGGGAGGTCTATATAAGCAGAGCTCTCTGGCTAACTAGAGAACCCACTGCTTACTGGCTTATCGAAATT
AATACGACTCACTATAGGGAGACCCAAGCTGGCTAGCGTTTAAACTTAAGCTTGGTACCGAGCTCGGATC
CACTAGTCCAGTGTGGTGGAATTCTGCAGATATCAACAAGTTTGTACAAAAAAGTTGGCACCATGTCTTC
AATGTGGTCTGAATATACAATTGGTGGGGTGAAGATTTACTTTCCTTATAAAGCTTACCCGTCACAGCTT
GCTATGATGAATTCTATTCTCAGAGGATTAAACAGCAAGCAACATTGTTTGTTGGAGAGTCCCACAGGAA
GTGGAAAAAGCTTAGCCTTACTTTGTTCTGCTTTAGCATGGCAACAATCTCTTAGTGGGAAACCAGCAGA
TGAGGGCGTAAGTGAAAAAGCTGAAGTACAATTGTCATGTTGTTGTGCATGCCATTCAAAGGATTTTACA
AACAATGACATGAACCAAGGAACTTCACGTCATTTCAACTATCCAAGCACACCACCTTCTGAAAGAAATG
GCACTTCATCAACTTGTCAAGACTCCCCTGAAAAAACCACTCTGGCTGCAAAGTTATCTGCTAAGAAACA
GGCATCCATATACAGAGATGAAAATGATGATTTTCAAGTAGAGAAGAAAAGAATTCGACCCTTAGAAACT
ACACAGCAGATTAGAAAACGTCATTGCTTTGGAACAGAAGTACACAATTTGGATGCAAAAGTTGATTCAG
GAAAGACTGTAAAACTCAACTCTCCACTGGAAAAGATAAACTCCTTTTCGCCACAGAAACCCCCTGGCCA
CTGTTCTAGGTGCTGTTGTTCTACTAAACAAGGAAACAGTCAAGAGTCATCGAATACCATTAAGAAGGAT
CATACAGGGAAATCCAAGATACCCAAAATATATTTTGGGACACGCACACACAAGCAGATTGCTCAGATTA
CTAGAGAGCTCCGGAGGACGGCATATTCAGGGGTTCCAATGACTATTCTTTCCAGCAGGGATCATACTTG
TGTCCATCCTGAGGTAGTCGGTAACTTCAACAGAAATGAGAAGTGCATGGAATTGCTAGATGGGAAAAAC
GGAAAATCCTGCTATTTTTATCATGGAGTTCATAAAATTAGTGATCAGCACACATTACAGACTTTCCAAG
GGATGTGCAAAGCCTGGGATATAGAAGAACTTGTCAGCCTGGGGAAGAAACTAAAGGCCTGTCCATATTA
CACAGCCCGAGAACTAATACAAGATGCTGACATCATATTTTGTCCCTACAACTATCTTCTAGATGCACAA
ATAAGGGAAAGTATGGATTTAAATCTGAAAGAACAGGTTGTCATTTTAGATGAAGCTCATAACATCGAGG
ACTGTGCTCGGGAATCAGCAAGTTACAGTGTAACAGAAGTTCAGCTTCGGTTTGCTCGGGATGAACTAGA
TAGTATGGTCAACAATAATATAAGGAAGAAAGATCATGAACCCCTACGAGCTGTGTGCTGTAGCCTCATT
AATTGGTTAGAAGCAAACGCTGAATATCTTGTAGAAAGAGATTATGAATCAGCTTGTAAAATATGGAGTG
GAAATGAAATGCTCTTAACTTTACACAAAATGGGTATCACCACTGCTACTTTTCCCATTTTGCAGGGACA
TTTTTCTGCTGTTCTTCAAAAAGAGGAAAAAATCTCACCAATTTATGGTAAAGAGGAGGCAAGAGAAGTA
CCTGTTATTAGTGCATCAACTCAAATAATGCTTAAAGGACTTTTTATGGTACTTGACTATCTTTTTAGGC
AAAATAGCAGATTTGCAGATGATTATAAAATTGCGATTCAACAGACTTACTCCTGGACAAATCAGATTGA
TATTTCAGACAAAAATGGGTTGTTGGTTCTACCAAAAAATAAGAAACGTTCACGACAGAAAACTGCAGTT
CATGTGCTAAACTTTTGGTGCTTAAATCCAGCTGTGGCCTTTTCAGATATTAATGGCAAAGTTCAGACCA
TTGTTTTGACATCTGGTACATTATCACCAATGAAATCCTTTTCGTCAGAACTTGGTGTTACATTTACTAT
CCAGCTGGAGGCTAATCATATCATTAAAAATTCACAGGTTTGGGTTGGTACCATTGGGTCAGGCCCCAAG
GGTCGGAATCTCTGTGCTACCTTCCAGAATACTGAAACATTTGAGTTCCAAGATGAAGTGGGAGCACTTT
TGTTATCTGTGTGCCAGACTGTGAGCCAAGGAATTTTGTGTTTCTTGCCATCTTACAAGTTATTAGAAAA
ATTAAAAGAACGTTGGCTCTCTACTGGTTTATGGCATAATCTGGAGTTGGTGAAGACAGTCATTGTAGAA
CCACAGGGAGGAGAAAAAACAAATTTTGATGAATTACTGCAGGTGTACTATGACGCAATCAAATACAAAG
GAGAGAAAGATGGAGCTCTCCTGGTAGCAGTTTGTCGTGGTAAAGTGAGTGAGGGTCTGGATTTCTCAGA
TGACAATGCCCGTGCTGTCATAACAATAGGAATTCCTTTTCCAAATGTGAAAGATCTACAGGTTGAACTA
AAACGACAATACAATGACCACCATTCAAAATTGAGAGGTCTTCTACCTGGCCGTCAGTGGTATGAAATTC
AAGCATACAGGGCCTTAAACCAGGCCCTTGGTAGATGTATTAGACACAGAAATGATTGGGGAGCTCTTAT
TCTAGTGGATGATCGCTTTAGGAATAACCCAAGTCGCTATATATCTGGACTTTCTAAATGGGTACGGCAG
CAGATTCAGCACCATTCAACCTTTGAAAGTGCACTGGAGTCCTTGGCTGAATTTTCCAAAAAGCATCAAA
AAGTTCTTAATGTATCCATAAAGGACAGAACCAATATACAGGACAATGAGTCTACACTTGAAGTGACCTC
TTTAAAGTACAGTACCCCACCTTATTTACTGGAAGCAGCAAGTCATCTATCACCAGAAAATTTTGTGGAA
GATGAAGCAAAGATATGTGTCCAGGAACTACAGTGTCCTAAAATTATTACCAAAAATTCACCTCTACCAA
GTAGCATTATCTCCAGAAAGGAGAAAAATGATCCAGTATTCCTGGAAGAAGCAGGGAAAGCAGAAAAAAT
TGTGATTTCCAGATCCACAAGCCCAACTTTCAACAAACAAACAAAGAGAGTTAGCTGGTCAAGCTTTAAT
TCTTTGGGACAGTATTTTACTGGTAAAATACCGAAGGCAACACCTGAGCTCGGGTCATCAGAGAATAGTG
CCTCTAGTCCTCCCCGTTTCAAAACAGAGAAGATGGAAAGTAAAACTGTTTTGCCCTTCACTGATAAATG
TGAATCCTCAAATCTGACAGTAAACACATCGTTTGGATCATGCCCTCAATCAGAAACCATTATTTCATCA
TTAAAGATTGATGCCACCCTTACTAGAAAAAATCATTCTGAACATCCGCTCTGTTCTGAAGAAGCCCTGG
ATCCAGACATTGAATTGTCTCTAGTAAGTGAAGAAGATAAACAGTCCACTTCAAATAGAGATTTTGAAAC
AGAAGCAGAAGATGAATCTATCTATTTTACACCTGAACTTTACGATCCTGAAGATACAGATGAAGAAAAA
AATGACCTAGCTGAAACTGATAGAGGAAATAGATTGGCTAACAATTCAGATTGCATTTTAGCTAAAGACC
TTTTTGAAATTAGAACTATAAAAGAAGTAGATTCAGCCAGAGAAGTGAAAGCTGAGGATTGCATAGATAC
AAAGTTGAATGGAATTCTGCATATTGAAGAAAGTAAAATTGATGACATTGATGGTAATGTAAAAACAACT
TGGATAAATGAACTGGAACTGGGAAAAACTCATGAAATAGAAATAAAGAACTTTAAACCATCTCCTTCCA
AAAATAAAGGCATGTTTCCTGGTTTTAAGTTGCCAACTTTCTTGTACAAAGTGGTTGATTACAAAGACCA
TGACGGTGATTATAAAGATCATGACATCGACTACAAGGATGACGATGACAAGGGCTCGGGCTCGACCTCG
GGTAAGCCTATCCCTAACCCTCTCCTCGGTCTCGATTCTACATGATAACTCGAGTCTAGAGGGCCCGTTT
AAACCCGCTGATCAGCCTCGACTGTGCCTTCTAGTTGCCAGCCATCTGTTGTTTGCCCCTCCCCCGTGCC
TTCCTTGACCCTGGAAGGTGCCACTCCCACTGTCCTTTCCTAATAAAATGAGGAAATTGCATCGCATTGT
CTGAGTAGGTGTCATTCTATTCTGGGGGGTGGGGTGGGGCAGGACAGCAAGGGGAAGACAATAGCAGGCA
TGCTGGGGATGCGGTGGGCTCTATGGCTTCTGAGGCGGAAAGAACCAGCTGGGGCTCTAGGGGGTATCCC
C
[124 nt withheld, positions 6372-6495]
C
[91 nt withheld, positions 6497-6587]
A
[49 nt withheld, positions 6589-6637]
CCTTTGACGTTGGAGTCCACGTTCTTT
[37 nt withheld, positions 6665-6701]
ACCCTATCTCGGTCTATTCTTTTGATTTATAAGGGATTTTGCCGATTTCGGCCTATTGGTTAAAAAATGA
GCTGATTTAACAAAAATTTAACGCGAATTAATTCTGTGGAATGTGTGTCAGTTAGGGTGTGGAAAGTCCC
CAGGCTCCCCAGCAGGCAGAAGTATGCAAAGCATGCATCTCAATTAGTCAGCAACCAGGTGTGGAAAGTC
CCCAGGCTCCCCAGCAGGCAGAAGTATGCAAAGCATGCATCTCAATTAGTCAGCAACCATAGTCCCGCCC
CTAACTCCGCCCATCCCGCCCCTAACTCCGCCCAGTTCCGCCCATTCTCCGCCCCATGGCTGACTAATTT
TTTTTATTTATGCAGAGGCCGAGGCCGCCTCTGCCTCTGAGCTATTCCAGAAGTAGTGAGGAGGCTTTTT
TGGAGGCCTAGGCTTTTGCAAAAAGCTCCCGGGAGCTTGTATATCCATTTTCGGATCTGATCAGCACGTG
ATGAAAAAGCCTGAACTCACCGCGACGTCTGTCGAGAAGTTTCTGATCGAAAAGTTCGACAGCGTCTCCG
ACCTGATGCAGCTCTCGGAGGGCGAAGAATCTCGTGCTTTCAGCTTCGATGTAGGAGGGCGTGGATATGT
CCTGCGGGTAAATAGCTGCGCCGATGGTTTCTACAAAGATCGTTATGTTTATCGGCACTTTGCATCGGCC
GCGCTCCCGATTCCGGAAGTGCTTGACATTGGGGAATTCAGCGAGAGCCTGACCTATTGCATCTCCCGCC
GTGCACAGGGTGTCACGTTGCAAGACCTGCCTGAAACCGAACTGCCCGCTGTTCTGCAGCCGGTCGCGGA
GGCCATGGATGCGATCGCTGCGGCCGATCTTAGCCAGACGAGCGGGTTCGGCCCATTCGGACCGCAAGGA
ATCGGTCAATACACTACATGGCGTGATTTCATATGCGCGATTGCTGATCCCCATGTGTATCACTGGCAAA
CTGTGATGGACGACACCGTCAGTGCGTCCGTCGCGCAGGCTCTCGATGAGCTGATGCTTTGGGCCGAGGA
CTGCCCCGAAGTCCGGCACCTCGTGCACGCGGATTTCGGCTCCAACAATGTCCTGACGGACAATGGCCGC
ATAACAGCGGTCATTGACTGGAGCGAGGCGATGTTCGGGGATTCCCAATACGAGGTCGCCAACATCTTCT
TCTGGAGGCCGTGGTTGGCTTGTATGGAGCAGCAGACGCGCTACTTCGAGCGGAGGCATCCGGAGCTTGC
AGGATCGCCGCGGCTCCGGGCGTATATGCTCCGCATTGGTCTTGACCAACTCTATCAGAGCTTGGTTGAC
GGCAATTTCGATGATGCAGCTTGGGCGCAGGGTCGATGCGACGCAATCGTCCGATCCGGAGCCGGGACTG
TCGGGCGTACACAAATCGCCCGCAGAAGCGCGGCCGTCTGGACCGATGGCTGTGTAGAAGTACTCGCCGA
TAGTGGAAACCGACGCCCCAGCACTCGTCCGAGGGCAAAGGAATAGCACGTGCTACGAGATTTCGATTCC
ACCGCCGCCTTCTATGAAAGGTTGGGCTTCGGAATCGTTTTCCGGGACGCCGGCTGGATGATCCTCCAGC
GCGGGGATCTCATGCTGGAGTTCTTCGCCCACCCCAACTTGTTTATTGCAGCTTATAATGGTTACAAATA
AAGCAATAGCATCACAAATTTCACAAATAAAGCATTTTTTTCACTGCATTCTAGTTGTGGTTTGTCCAAA
CTCATCAATGTATCTTATCATGTCTGTATACCGTCGACCTCTAGCTAGAGCTTGGCGTAATCATGGTCAT
AGCTGTTTCCTGTGTGAAATTGTTATCCGCTCACAATTCCACACAACATACGAGCCGGAAGCATAAAGTG
TAAAGCCTGGGGTGCCTAATGAGTGAGCTAACTCACATTAATTGCGTTGCGCTCACTGCCCGCTTTCCAG
TCGGGAAACCTGTCGTGCCAGCTGCATTAATGAATCGGCCAACGCGCGGGGAGAGGCGGTTTGCGTATTG
GGCGCTCTTCCGCTTCCTCGCTCACTGACTCGCTGCGCTCGGTCGTTCGGCTGCGGCGAGCGGTATCAGC
TCACTCAAAGGCGGTAATACGGTTATCCACAGAATCAGGGGATAACGCAGGAAAGAACATGTGAGCAAAA
GGCCAGCAAAAGGCCAGGAACCGTAAAAAGGCCGCGTTGCTGGCGTTTTTCCATAGGCTCCGCCCCCCTG
ACGAGCATCACAAAAATCGACGCTCAAGTCAGAGGTGGCGAAACCCGACAGGACTATAAAGATACCAGGC
GTTTCCCCCTGGAAGCTCCCTCGTGCGCTCTCCTGTTCCGACCCTGCCGCTTACCGGATACCTGTCCGCC
TTTCTCCCTTCGGGAAGCGTGGCGCTTTCTCATAGCTCACGCTGTAGGTATCTCAGTTCGGTGTAGGTCG
TTCGCTCCAAGCTGGGCTGTGTGCACGAACCCCCCGTTCAGCCCGACCGCTGCGCCTTATCCGGTAACTA
TCGTCTTGAGTCCAACCCGGTAAGACACGACTTATCGCCACTGGCAGCAGCCACTGGTAACAGGATTAGC
AGAGCGAGGTATGTAGGCGGTGCTACAGAGTTCTTGAAGTGGTGGCCTAACTACGGCTACACTAGAAGAA
CAGTATTTGGTATCTGCGCTCTGCTGAAGCCAGTTACCTTCGGAAAAAGAGTTGGTAGCTCTTGATCCGG
CAAACAAACCACCGCTGGTAGCGGTGGTTTTTTTGTTTGCAAGCAGCAGATTACGCGCAGAAAAAAAGGA
TCTCAA
